>Addgene plasmid #210877 | pFBOH-LIC_SMU1:1-513 | addgene full sequence | sequence record 426048 | Addgene NGS Result
ACGCTTATTTGCAGCCTGAATGGCGAATGGG
[124 nt withheld, positions 32-155]
C
[91 nt withheld, positions 157-247]
A
[49 nt withheld, positions 249-297]
CCTTTGACGTTGGAGTCCACGTTCTTAATAGTGGACTCTTGTTCCAAACTGGAACAACACTCAACCCTAT
CTCGGTCTATTCTTTTGATTTATAAGGGATTTTGCCGATTTCGGCCTATTGGTTAAAAAATGAGCTGATT
TAACAAAAATTTAACGCGAATTTTAACAAAATATTAACGCTTACAATTTAGGTGGCACTTTTCGGGGAAA
TGTGCGCGGAACCCCTATTTGTTTATTTTTCTAAATACATTCAAATATGTATCCGCTCATGAGACAATAA
CCCTGATAAATGCTTCAATAATATTGAAAAAGGAAGAGTATGAGTATTCAACATTTCCGTGTCGCCCTTA
TTCCCTTTTTTGCGGCATTTTGCCTTCCTGTTTTTGCTCACCCAGAAACGCTGGTGAAAGTAAAAGATGC
TGAAGATCAGTTGGGTGCACGAGTGGGTTACATCGAACTGGATCTCAACAGCGGTAAGATCCTTGAGAGT
TTTCGCCCCGAAGAACGTTTTCCAATGATGAGCACTTTTAAAGTTCTGCTATGTGGCGCGGTATTATCCC
GTATTGACGCCGGGCAAGAGCAACTCGGTCGCCGCATACACTATTCTCAGAATGACTTGGTTGAGTACTC
ACCAGTCACAGAAAAGCATCTTACGGATGGCATGACAGTAAGAGAATTATGCAGTGCTGCCATAACCATG
AGTGATAACACTGCGGCCAACTTACTTCTGACAACGATCGGAGGACCGAAGGAGCTAACCGCTTTTTTGC
ACAACATGGGGGATCATGTAACTCGCCTTGATCGTTGGGAACCGGAGCTGAATGAAGCCATACCAAACGA
CGAGCGTGACACCACGATGCCTGTAGCAATGGCAACAACGTTGCGCAAACTATTAACTGGCGAACTACTT
ACTCTAGCTTCCCGGCAACAATTAATAGACTGGATGGAGGCGGATAAAGTTGCAGGACCACTTCTGCGCT
CGGCCCTTCCGGCTGGCTGGTTTATTGCTGATAAATCTGGAGCCGGTGAGCGTGGGTCTCGCGGTATCAT
TGCAGCACTGGGGCCAGATGGTAAGCCCTCCCGTATCGTAGTTATCTACACGACGGGGAGTCAGGCAACT
ATGGATGAACGAAATAGACAGATCGCTGAGATAGGTGCCTCACTGATTAAGCATTGGTAACTGTCAGACC
AAGTTTACTCATATATACTTTAGATTGATTTAAAACTTCATTTTTAATTTAAAAGGATCTAGGTGAAGAT
CCTTTTTGATAATCTCATGACCAAAATCCCTTAACGTGAGTTTTCGTTCCACTGAGCGTCAGACCCCGTA
GAAAAGATCAAAGGATCTTCTTGAGATCCTTTTTTTCTGCGCGTAATCTGCTGCTTGCAAACAAAAAAAC
CACCGCTACCAGCGGTGGTTTGTTTGCCGGATCAAGAGCTACCAACTCTTTTTCCGAAGGTAACTGGCTT
CAGCAGAGCGCAGATACCAAATACTGTTCTTCTAGTGTAGCCGTAGTTAGGCCACCACTTCAAGAACTCT
GTAGCACCGCCTACATACCTCGCTCTGCTAATCCTGTTACCAGTGGCTGCTGCCAGTGGCGATAAGTCGT
GTCTTACCGGGTTGGACTCAAGACGATAGTTACCGGATAAGGCGCAGCGGTCGGGCTGAACGGGGGGTTC
GTGCACACAGCCCAGCTTGGAGCGAACGACCTACACCGAACTGAGATACCTACAGCGTGAGCTATGAGAA
AGCGCCACGCTTCCCGAAGGGAGAAAGGCGGACAGGTATCCGGTAAGCGGCAGGGTCGGAACAGGAGAGC
GCACGAGGGAGCTTCCAGGGGGAAACGCCTGGTATCTTTATAGTCCTGTCGGGTTTCGCCACCTCTGACT
TGAGCGTCGATTTTTGTGATGCTCGTCAGGGGGGCGGAGCCTATGGAAAAACGCCAGCAACGCGGCCTTT
TTACGGTTCCTGGCCTTTTGCTGGCCTTTTGCTCACATGTTCTTTCCTGCGTTATCCCCTGATTCTGTGG
ATAACCGTATTACCGCCTTTGAGTGAGCTGATACCGCTCGCCGCAGCCGAACGACCGAGCGCAGCGAGTC
AGTGAGCGAGGAAGCGGAAGAGCGCCTGATGCGGTATTTTCTCCTTACGCATCTGTGCGGTATTTCACAC
CGCATAGACCAGCCGCGTAACCTGGCAAAATCGGTTACGGTTGAGTAATAAATGGATGCCCTGCGTAAGC
GGGTGTGGGCGGACAATAAAGTCTTAAACTGAACAAAATAGATCTAAACTATGACAATAAAGTCTTAAAC
TAGACAGAATAGTTGTAAACTGAAATCAGTCCAGTTATGCTGTGAAAAAGCATACTGGACTTTTGTTATG
GCTAAAGCAAACTCTTCATTTTCTGAAGTGCAAATTGCCCGTCGTATTAAAGAGGGGCGTGGCCAAGGGC
ATGGTAAAGACTATATTCGCGGCGTTGTGACAATTTACCGAACAACTCCGCGGCCGGGAAGCCGATCTCG
GCTTGAACGAATTGTTAGGTGGCGGTACTTGGGTCGATATCAAAGTGCATCACTTCTTCCCGTATGCCCA
ACTTTGTATAGAGAGCCACTGCGGGATCGTCACCGTAATCTGCTTGCACGTAGATCACATAAGCACCAAG
CGCGTTGGCCTCATGCTTGAGCAGATTGATGAGCGCGGTGGCAATGCCCTGCCTCCGGTGCTCGCCGGAG
ACTGCGAGATCATAGATATAGATCTCACTACGCGGCTGCTCAAACTTGGGCAGAACGTAAGCCGCGAGAG
CGCCAACAACCGCTTCTTGGTCGAAGGCAGCAAGCGCGATGAATGTCTTACTACGGAGCAAGTTCCCGAG
GTAATCGGAGTCCGGCTGATGTTGGGAGTAGGTGGCTACGTCTCCGAACTCACGACCGAAAAGATCAAGA
GCAGCCCGCATGGATTTGACTTGGTCAGGGCCGAGCCTACATGTGCGAATGATGCCCATACTTGAGCCAC
CTAACTTTGTTTTAGGGCGACTGCCCTGCTGCGTAACATCGTTGCTGCTCCATAACATCAAACATCGACC
CACGGCGTAACGCGCTTGCTGCTTGGATGCCCGAGGCATAGACTGTACAAAAAAACAGTCATAACAAGCC
ATGAAAACCGCCACTGCGCCGTTACCACCGCTGCGTTCGGTCAAGGTTCTGGACCAGTTGCGTGAGCGCA
TACGCTACTTGCATTACAGTTTACGAACCGAACAGGCTTATGTCAACTGGGTTCGTGCCTTCATCCGTTT
CCACGGTGTGCGTCACCCGGCAACCTTGGGCAGCAGCGAAGTCGAGGCATTTCTGTCCTGGCTGGCGAAC
GAGCGCAAGGTTTCGGTCTCCACGCATCGTCAGGCATTGGCGGCCTTGCTGTTCTTCTACGGCAAGGTGC
TGTGCACGGATCTGCCCTGGCTTCAGGAGATCGGAAGACCTCGGCCGTCGCGGCGCTTGCCGGTGGTGCT
GACCCCGGATGAAGTGGTTCGCATCCTCGGTTTTCTGGAAGGCGAGCATCGTTTGTTCGCCCAGGACTCT
AGCTATAGTTCTAGTGGTTGGCTACGTATACTCCGGAATATTAATAGATCATGGAGATAATTAAAATGAT
AACCATCTCGCAAATAAATAAGTATTTTACTGTTTTCGTAACAGTTTTGTAATAAAAAAACCTATAAATA
TTCCGGATTATTCATACCGTCCCACCATCGGGCGCGGATCTCGGTCCGAAAACCATGGGCAGCAGCCATC
ATCATCATCATCACAGCAGCGGCCTGGTTCCGCGTGGTAGT
[1539 nt withheld, positions 4119-5657]
TGATGACGAAGCTTGTCGAGAAGTACTAGAGGATCATAATCAGCCATACCACATTTGTAGAGGTTTTACT
TGCTTTAAAAAACCTCCCACACCTCCCCCTGAACCTGAAACATAAAATGAATGCAATTGTTGTTGTTAAC
TTGTTTATTGCAGCTTATAATGGTTACAAATAAAGCAATAGCATCACAAATTTCACAAATAAAGCATTTT
TTTCACTGCATTCTAGTTGTGGTTTGTCCAAACTCATCAATGTATCTTATCATGTCTGGATCTGATCACT
GATATCGCCTAGGAGATCCGAACCAGATAAGTGAAATCTAGTTCCAAACTATTTTGTCATTTTTAATTTT
CGTATTAGCTTACGACGCTACACCCAGTTCCCATCTATTTTGTCACTCTTCCCTAAATAATCCTTAAAAA
CTCCATTTCCACCCCTCCCAGTTCCCAACTATTTTGTCCGCCCACAGCGGGGCATTTTTCTTCCTGTTAT
GTTTTTAATCAAACATCCTGCCAACTCCATGTGACAAACCGTCATCTTCGGCTACTTTTTCTCTGTCACA
GAATGAAAATTTTTCTGTCATCTCTTCGTTATTAATGTTTGTAATTGACTGAATATCA
Features (pLannotate 1.2.2; 16 found; start..end, strand, type, name):
     11..27      +  CDS            lacZα (fragment): LacZα fragment of β-galactosidase; lacZ fragment
     32..486     +  rep_origin     f1 ori (sequence partly withheld): f1 bacteriophage origin of replication; arrow indicates direction of (+) strand synthesis
    512..616     +  promoter       AmpR promoter: bla
    617..1477    +  CDS            AmpR: β-lactamase; bla; confers resistance to ampicillin, carbenicillin, and related antibiotics
   1648..2236    +  rep_origin     ori: high-copy-number ColE1/pMB1/pBR322/pUC origin of replication
   2422..2473    -  misc_feature   bom (fragment): basis of mobility region from pBR322
   2541..2765    -  mobile_element Tn7R: mini-Tn7 element (right end of the Tn7 transposon) Tn7
   2832..3365    -  CDS            GmR: gentamycin acetyltransferase; aacC1; confers resistance to gentamycin
   3535..3563    -  promoter       Pc promoter: intI1 (promoter lies within the coding sequence); class 1 integron promoter
   3541..3888    -  CDS            YPR2_ECOLX (fragment): Protein predicted: Swiss-Prot protein existence level 4. From Escherichia coli.
   3915..4006    +  promoter       polyhedrin promoter: polh from Autographa californica; promoter for the baculovirus polyhedrin gene
   4074..4090    +  CDS            capTEV™ (fragment): composite tag for in vivo biotinylation, TEV protease cleavage, and 6xHis tagging
   4119..5657    +  CDS            SMU1 (sequence withheld): SMU1_CRIGR - Experimental evidence at protein level: Swiss-Prot protein existence level 1. Involved in pre-mRNA splicing as a component of the spliceosome (Probable). Regulates alternative splicing of the HSPG2 pre-mRNA (PubMed:17105761). Required for normal accumulation of IK (By similarity). Required for normal mitotic spindle assembly and normal progress through mitosis (PubMed:15878348). From Cricetulus griseus (Chinese hamster) (Cricetulus barabensis griseus).
   5689..5772    +  CDS            large T antigen (fragment): large T antigen from SV40 (simian virus 40)
   5795..5929    +  polyA_signal   SV40 poly(A) signal: SV40 polyadenylation signal
   5958..6123    -  mobile_element Tn7L: mini-Tn7 element (left end of the Tn7 transposon) Tn7
