[The description below was written by a language model from this plasmid's Addgene catalogue record and pLannotate feature annotations shown in this document.]
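Description:
pFBOH-LIC_SMU1:1-513 is a baculovirus transfer (donor) plasmid for producing full-length human SMU1 in insect cells. Its backbone, pFBOH-LIC, is a pFastBac1 derivative adapted for ligation-independent cloning; the BseRI sites used for insertion were destroyed in the process. In E. coli the 6,275 nt plasmid replicates from a high-copy ColE1/pUC-type origin and is selected with ampicillin through the β-lactamase gene. An f1 origin is also present.

The payload lies between the Tn7R and Tn7L ends of a mini-Tn7 element. This transposable segment carries a gentamicin acetyltransferase marker driven by the Pc integron promoter, plus the expression cassette. In that cassette, the Autographa californica polyhedrin promoter, a very strong late baculoviral promoter, drives the 1,539 bp wild-type SMU1 open reading frame (residues M1 to P513), which was derived from a Mammalian Gene Collection clone, followed by an SV40 polyadenylation signal. An N-terminal 6xHis tag followed by a thrombin cleavage site is fused to the insert, allowing metal-affinity purification and later removal of the tag. The automated annotation labels this short His-coding region as a capTEV fragment and matches the insert to the Chinese hamster SMU1 orthologue, but the catalogue entry identifies the tag as His-thrombin and the gene as human.

In pFastBac-type systems, the mini-Tn7 segment is transposed into a bacmid in a suitable E. coli host, with gentamicin helping to select recombinants, and the resulting bacmid is used to generate recombinant baculovirus for infecting insect cells. SMU1 is a WD40 repeat-containing spliceosome component. The associated work evaluated the ligandability of WD40 repeat proteins, which is consistent with use of this construct to make purified recombinant protein.
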