Addgene plasmid #210877: pFBOH-LIC_SMU1:1-513
Purpose: Insect expression of full-length human SMU1. N-terminal 6X His tag with thrombin protease cleavage site.
Depositing lab: Cheryl Arrowsmith. Depositing organization: University of Toronto. Publication: A Target Class Ligandability Evaluation of WD40 Repeat-Containing Proteins. Ackloo S, Li F, Szewczyk M, Seitova A, Loppnau P, Zeng H, Xu J, Ahmad S, Arnautova YA, Baghaie AJ, Beldar S, Bolotokova A, Centrella PA, Chau I, Clark MA, Cuozzo JW, Dehghani-Tafti S, Disch JS, Dong A, Dumas A, Feng JA, Ghiabi P, Gibson E, Gilmer J, Goldman B, Green SR, Guie MA, Guilinger JP, Harms N, Herasymenko O, Houliston S, Hutchinson A, Kearnes S, Keefe AD, Kimani SW, Kramer T, Kutera M, Kwak HA, Lento C, Li Y, Liu J, Loup J, Machado RAC, Mulhern CJ, Perveen S, Righetto GL, Riley P, Shrestha S, Sigel EA, Silva M, Sintchak MD, Slakman BL, Taylor RD, Thompson J, Torng W, Underkoffler C, von Rechenberg M, Walsh RT, Watson I, Wilson DJ, Wolf E, Yadav M, Yazdi AK, Zhang J, Zhang Y, Santhakumar V, Edwards AM, Barsyte-Lovejoy D, Schapira M, Brown PJ, Halabelian L, Arrowsmith CH. J Med Chem. 2025 Jan 23;68(2):1092-1112. doi: 10.1021/acs.jmedchem.4c02010. Epub 2024 Nov 4. PubMed 39495097.
Backbone
  Vector backbone: pFBOH-LIC
  Backbone manufacturer: pFASTBac1 Modified
  Vector type: Insect Expression
  Selectable markers: Gentamicin
Growth in bacteria
  Bacterial resistance: Ampicillin, 100 μg/mL
  Growth temperature: 37°C
  Growth strain: DH5alpha
  Copy number: High Copy
Gene/Insert
  Gene/Insert name: SMU1:M1-P513
  Species: H. sapiens (human)
  Insert size (bp): 1539
  Mutation: wild type
  Entrez Gene: SMU1 (a.k.a. BWD, SMU-1, fSAP57)
  Promoter: Polyhedrin
  Tag / fusion protein: MGSSHHHHHHSSGLVPRGS (N terminal on insert)
  Cloning method: Ligation Independent Cloning
  Sequencing primers: 5′ tattccggattattcataccg; 3′ ctctacaaatgtggtatggc
Resource information
  A portion of this plasmid was derived from a plasmid made by: Mammalian Gene Collection (BC002876)
Terms and licenses: Academic/Nonprofit Terms; Industry Terms: Not Available to Industry
Depositor comments: 5' Cloning Site: BseRI (destroyed), 3' Cloning Site: BseRI (destroyed).
How to cite: pFBOH-LIC_SMU1:1-513 was a gift from Cheryl Arrowsmith (Addgene plasmid # 210877 ; http://n2t.net/addgene:210877 ; RRID:Addgene_210877)
