>Addgene plasmid #210877 | pFBOH-LIC_SMU1:1-513 | depositor partial sequence | sequence record 411215 | Insert sequence
[1539 nt withheld, positions 1-1539]
